Addgene plasmid #35261: TarsierMER20MER39
Depositing lab: Gunter Wagner. Depositing organization: Yale University. Publication: Transformation of a transposon into a derived prolactin promoter with function during human pregnancy. Emera D, Wagner GP. Proc Natl Acad Sci U S A. 2012 Jul 10;109(28):11246-51. doi: 10.1073/pnas.1118566109. Epub 2012 Jun 25. PubMed 22733751.
Backbone
  Vector backbone: PGL4.70
  Backbone manufacturer: Promega
  Backbone size w/o insert (bp): 4000
  Vector type: Luciferase
Growth in bacteria
  Bacterial resistance: Ampicillin, 100 μg/mL
  Growth temperature: 37°C
  Growth strain: Top10/P3
  Copy number: Unknown
Gene/Insert
  Gene/Insert name: MER20/MER39
  Species: Tarsius bancanus
  Insert size (bp): 700
Terms and licenses: Academic/Nonprofit Terms; Industry Terms: Not Available to Industry
How to cite: TarsierMER20MER39 was a gift from Gunter Wagner (Addgene plasmid # 35261 ; http://n2t.net/addgene:35261 ; RRID:Addgene_35261)
