[The description below was written by a language model from this plasmid's Addgene catalogue record.]
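Description:
TarsierMER20MER39 is a luciferase reporter plasmid built on the Promega pGL4.70 backbone (about 4 kb without insert). pGL4.70 is generally known as a promoterless reporter vector carrying a Renilla luciferase gene, so luciferase output depends on the regulatory activity of whatever sequence is cloned upstream. The plasmid is propagated in E. coli under ampicillin selection. The record lists copy number as unknown, and no feature table is provided, so the origin of replication and the exact positions and orientation of the elements cannot be confirmed here.

The payload is an insert of roughly 700 bp named MER20/MER39, derived from the tarsier Tarsius bancanus. MER20 and MER39 are transposable element families, and the associated publication concerns the evolutionary conversion of a transposon into a derived prolactin promoter that functions during human pregnancy. In that context, the construct appears to place the tarsier version of the MER20/MER39 region in front of the luciferase gene so that its promoter or enhancer activity can be measured in transfected cells, most likely for comparison with the corresponding sequences from other species. The record does not state the cloning sites, whether any additional minimal promoter is present, or the cell types used for the assays. No mammalian selection marker, tag or other reporter is described. The plasmid is therefore best regarded as a transient-transfection tool for comparative analysis of cis-regulatory activity in transposon-derived sequences.
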