>Addgene plasmid #35261 | TarsierMER20MER39 | depositor partial sequence | sequence record 44472 | TarsierMER20MER39 sequence 761 bps
AGCTTAGATCAGCATTTCTCAGCAGCAGCATACTGATGGCGTAATATTTTGTTTTGACAGCCGTACTGTG
TGTTGTAGAATTAAACATTCTACACATCTGGCATCTAACCCCCAGATGCCAGGAGCACCCCCACTTTCAG
TTATACAATAAAAAAATGTCTTCAGACATTGGCAAATGTCCCCTGGGAGGCAAAAGCATTCCCTAACAGC
TTGCCCTTTGAAAACCACAGTTTCAGATTGTTGGGGCTCAGGACACAATACCCCCAAATACAGCAATTTG
GCATTTTAGAAAACCATAAAATCAGGACAGTCTCCCTGTGACCTTCTCCTATCCTCCTCCCCTGAAGTCG
GCCATAAAAGAATTCTCTGATCTTCCTCTAAAGTAGGTAATCAGAACCTCCATTCCAGAGGTACCCTCCC
TATTCTCAGTTGAAAGGAACATCCTGATTCTCAAAGACACAGAGACACCAGGAATAATTTGAACTATAGG
CTTTGTTAAGTTCCCTGAAGTTTATTACCATCAGATAATATTAGTTCATACTCCCTTTCTTCCCATTATA
TTTCTACATGACTGTCCATTATTCATCAACTTTAAATATAAAAATACACAGGTTTTCTTGTGTCTTTGTG
TCTTCATTTCTATGGCCTTCATTTATATTGAATAAATCTGTATGTTTTTCTTTTATTATTGGGTCTTTTG
GTACAGGGCTATCAGTGATGAACCCAGTGATGGAGAGAAAAGAAATCTCTTCTCCCCTGCA
