>Addgene plasmid #35261 | TarsierMER20MER39 | addgene partial sequence | sequence record 44492 | RVprimer3 5'-CTAGCAAAATAGGCTGTCCC-3'
CTCTGGCCTAACTGGCCGGGTACCTGGAGCTCGCTAGCTTAGATCAGCATTTCTCAGCAGCAGCATACTG
ATGGCGTAATATTTTGTTTTGACAGCCGTACTGTGTGTTGTAGAATTAAACATTCTACACATCTGGCATC
TAACCCCCAGATGCCAGGAGCACCCCCACTTTCAGTTATACAATAAAAAAATGTCTTCAGACATTGGCAA
ATGTCCCCTGGGAGGCAAAAGCATTCCCTAACAGCTTGCCCTTTGAAAACCACAGTTTCAGATTGTTGGG
GCTCAGGACACAATACCCCCAAATACAGCAATTTGGCATTTTAGAAAACCATAAAATCAGGACAGTCTCC
CTGTGACCTTCTCCTATCCTCCTCCCCTGAAGTCGGCCATAAAAGAATTCTCTGATCTTCCTCTAAAGTA
GGTAATCAGAACCTCCATTCCAGAGGTACCCTCCCTATTCTCAGTTGAAAGGAACATCCTGATTCTCAAA
GACACAGAGACACCAGGAATAATTTGAACTATAGGCTTTGTTAAGTTCCCTGAAGTTTATTACCATCAGA
TAATATTAGTTCATACTCCCTTTCTTCCCATTATATTTCTACATGACTGTCCATTATTCATCAACTTTAA
ATATAAAAATACACAGGTTTTCTTGTGTCTTTGTGTCTTCATTTCTATGGCCTTCATTTATATTGAATAA
ATCTGTATGTTTTTCTTTTATTATTGGGTCTTTTGGTACAGGGCTATCAGTGATGAACCCAGTGATGGAG
AGAAAAGAAATCTCTTCTCCCCTGCAAGATCTGGCCTCGGCGGCCAAGCTTGGCAATCCGGTAC
